Addgene plasmid #246011: snuABE3.1
Purpose: snuABE3.1 composed of PhADAR(E438Q) fused to SpCas9 nickase [R221K, N394K, H840A] via an SV40 linker and further fused to La protein.
Depositing lab: Sangsu Bae. Publication: Engineered ADARs enable single-nucleotide resolution DNA A-to-G editing without bystander effects. Im HW, Jeong B, Lee Y, Oh YE, CJung C, Kim YW, Uhm H, Bae S. bioRxiv 2025.07.19.664718 10.1101/2025.07.19.664718.
Backbone
  Vector backbone: pCMV
  Vector type: Mammalian Expression
Growth in bacteria
  Bacterial resistance: Ampicillin, 100 μg/mL
  Growth temperature: 37°C
  Growth strain: DH5alpha
  Copy number: High Copy
Gene/Insert
  Gene/Insert name: Pediculus humanus ADAR deaminase domain (E438Q mutant)
  Species: Pediculus humanus
  Insert size (bp): 1248
  Mutation: E438Q
  GenBank ID: EEB15288.1 XM_002427981.1
  Promoter: CMV
  Cloning method: Ligation Independent Cloning
  Sequencing primers: 5′ T7-forward; 3′ BGH-reverse
Terms and licenses: Academic/Nonprofit Terms; Industry Terms: Not Available to Industry
Depositor comments: Please visit https://doi.org/10.1101/2025.07.19.664718 for bioRxiv preprint.
How to cite: snuABE3.1 was a gift from Sangsu Bae (Addgene plasmid # 246011 ; http://n2t.net/addgene:246011 ; RRID:Addgene_246011)
