[The description below was written by a language model from this plasmid's Addgene catalogue record and pLannotate feature annotations shown in this document.]
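Description:
snuABE3.1 is a mammalian expression plasmid on a pCMV backbone that encodes an adenine base editor built around an ADAR-family deaminase rather than the more familiar TadA-type enzymes. It is propagated in E. coli as a high-copy plasmid through a ColE1/pUC-type origin and selected with ampicillin via the β-lactamase gene. The 9,690-nt sequence record also carries small leftovers of cloning-vector sequence (lac promoter/operator, a lacI fragment, a short SV40 promoter fragment). No mammalian selection marker is annotated.

The payload is a single fusion open reading frame driven by the CMV enhancer and immediate-early promoter and terminated by the bGH polyadenylation signal. A T7 promoter lies just upstream of the coding region and also serves as a sequencing primer site. The N-terminal part is the deaminase domain of the Pediculus humanus (human louse) ADAR carrying an E438Q substitution; the automated annotation labels this segment as a Drosophila Adar fragment by homology, but the catalogue entry identifies its louse origin. It is joined through what the record calls an SV40 linker to an SpCas9 nickase bearing R221K, N394K and H840A. The feature table calls this region "dCas9", again a homology-based label, whereas the stated H840A change alone describes a nickase. A fragment of the human La protein (SSB), which binds the 3′ poly(U) ends of RNA polymerase III transcripts, is fused at the C-terminus.

No guide RNA cassette is annotated, so a guide would have to be supplied separately. According to the associated work, the construct is intended for programmable A-to-G DNA editing in mammalian cells at single-nucleotide resolution without bystander edits.
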