Features (pLannotate 1.2.2; 17 found; start..end, strand, type, name):
    132..335     +  promoter       CMV promoter: human cytomegalovirus (CMV) immediate early promoter
    377..395     +  promoter       T7 promoter: promoter for bacteriophage T7 RNA polymerase
    469..1650    +  CDS            Adar (fragment): ADAR_DROME - Also known as hypnos-2 From Drosophila melanogaster (Fruit fly).
   1816..5917    +  CDS            dCas9 (fragment): catalytically dead mutant of the Cas9 endonuclease from the Streptococcus pyogenes Type II CRISPR/Cas system RNA-guided DNA-binding protein that lacks endonuclease activity due to the D10A mutation in the RuvC catalytic domain and the N863A mutation in the HNH catalytic domain
   6013..6594    +  CDS            SSB (fragment): LA_HUMAN - Experimental evidence at protein level: Swiss-Prot protein existence level 1. Binds to the 3' poly(U) terminus of nascent RNA polymerase III transcripts, protecting them from exonuclease digestion and facilitating their folding and maturation (PubMed:3192525, PubMed:2470590). In case of Coxsackievirus B3 infection, binds to the viral internal ribosome entry site (IRES) and stimulates the IRES- mediated translation (PubMed:12384597). From Homo sapiens (Human).
   6751..6975    +  polyA_signal   bGH poly(A) signal: bovine growth hormone polyadenylation signal
   6979..7000    +  promoter       SV40 promoter (fragment): SV40 enhancer and early promoter
   7005..7021    +  misc_feature   MCS (fragment): pBluescript multiple cloning site
   7070..7086    -  protein_bind   lac operator: The lac repressor binds to the lac operator to inhibit transcription in E. coli. This inhibition can be relieved by adding lactose or isopropyl-β-D-thiogalactopyranoside (IPTG). lac repressor encoded by lacI
   7094..7124    -  promoter       lac promoter: promoter for the E. coli lac operon
   7139..7160    -  protein_bind   CAP binding site: CAP binding activates transcription in the presence of cAMP. E. coli catabolite activator protein
   7173..7265    -  CDS            lacI (fragment): lac repressor; lacI; The lac repressor binds to the lac operator to inhibit transcription in E. coli. This inhibition can be relieved by adding lactose or isopropyl-β-D-thiogalactopyranoside (IPTG).
   7448..8036    -  rep_origin     ori: high-copy-number ColE1/pMB1/pBR322/pUC origin of replication
   8207..9067    -  CDS            AmpR: β-lactamase; bla; confers resistance to ampicillin, carbenicillin, and related antibiotics
   9068..9172    -  promoter       AmpR promoter: bla
   9243..9287    -  misc_feature   bom (fragment): basis of mobility region from pBR322
   9518..131     +  enhancer       CMV enhancer (across the origin): human cytomegalovirus immediate early enhancer
>Addgene plasmid #246011 | snuABE3.1 | addgene full sequence | sequence record 492301 | Addgene NGS Result
ATATGCCAAGTACGCCCCCTATTGACGTCAATGACGGTAAATGGCCCGCCTGGCATTATGCCCAGTACAT
GACCTTATGGGACTTTCCTACTTGGCAGTACATCTACGTATTAGTCATCGCTATTACCATGGTGATGCGG
TTTTGGCAGTACATCAATGGGCGTGGATAGCGGTTTGACTCACGGGGATTTCCAAGTCTCCACCCCATTG
ACGTCAATGGGAGTTTGTTTTGGCACCAAAATCAACGGGACTTTCCAAAATGTCGTAACAACTCCGCCCC
ATTGACGCAAATGGGCGGTAGGCGTGTACGGTGGGAGGTCTATATAAGCAGAGCTGGTTTAGTGAACCGT
CAGATCCGCTAGAGATCCGCGGCCGCTAATACGACTCACTATAGGGAGAGCCGCCACCATGAAACGGACA
GCCGACGGAAGCGAGTTCGAGTCACCAAAGAAGAAGCGGAAAGTCCCTTCTTACAGCCCAGTGAAAATGA
ACCCCCTGGCCTGCCTGGACGCCAAGATGGAAAGCGTGCCTCAGATCTTCGCCGATCACGTGGCTACACT
GATCAACAAGAAGTTCGGCGAGCTGATTAAGAACAACCCTGCCTACAGCCGGCGGAGAGTGCTGGCCGGC
ATCGTGATGAGCGAGGATTACAATCTGGAATCTTGCAAGGTCCTGACAGTGTCCACCGGCACAAAATGCA
TCAGCGGCGATAGAATTTCTGCCAACGGCTCCGTCCTCAACGACTCTCACGCCGAGATCATCAGCAGACG
GTGCCTGTGCAACTACTTCTACAGCGAGCTGGAAAAGTACGTGAAGGACGACACCGGACGCAACAGCATC
TTTCTGAAGTCCCCAAACAAGGGCTTCCTGATCGACCCCAAGTACAAGTTCCACCTGTACATCACCAGCG
CCCCTTGTGGCGACTCCAGACTGTTTAGCCCCCACGACGTGTGTATCTTCGACAAGCACCCTAATAGAAA
GGCCCGGGGCCAGCTGCGGACCAAGATCGAGAGAGGACAGGGCACCATTCCTGTTAATAGCTCCGATCTG
ATCCAGACCTGGGATGGCGTGCTGGTGGGCGAGAGACTGCTAACAATGTCTTGTAGCGATAAGCTGGCTA
AGTGGAATGTGGTGGGTGTCCAGGGCGCTCTCCTGAGCAACTTCATCCAACCTGTGTACCTGGATTCTAT
CATCCTGGGCAGCCTGTTCCACCCCAGCCACCTGTACAGGGCCGTGTACGGCAGAATCGAGAACGAGATC
TACGACCTGACCCCTCCATACAGACTGAACAAGCCTAAGCTGGGCGCCATCATCAATACCGAGGCCAGAC
AGGTGGGCAAGAGCCCTTCATTCAGCATCAACTGGAACTACGGCGAACCTGAAGCCGAAATCGTGAACGC
CATCACAGGCAGAACCGACCTGGACCACATCTCCCGGATCAGCAAGTGCAAGCTGTTCTACCGGTTCCTG
AGACTGCTGGGAAAAATCCCCACCATCACCAATATCCACGCCACCAACGAGCCTCTGATGTACAACAAAT
GCAAAGAGAAGGCTACAGGATTTCAGGCCGCTAAAATGGCCCTGCTGAAGGGCTTTTCTAAGGCCAAGCT
GGGCGAATGGATGAAAAAGCCCCCCGAGGTGGACCAGTTCGAGTGGGACGAGGACAGCTTGCTGAAACAT
ATCATTTATAACAGCAGCTATGGAAGCATCAGCTCCGGCGGAAGCTCTGGTGGCAGCAAGCGGACCGCCG
ACGGCTCTGAATTCGAGAGCCCTAAGAAGAAAAGAAAGGTGAGCGGAGGCTCTAGCGGCGGAAGCGACAA
GAAGTACAGCATCGGCCTGGACATCGGCACCAACTCTGTGGGCTGGGCCGTGATCACCGACGAGTACAAG
GTGCCCAGCAAGAAATTCAAGGTGCTGGGCAACACCGACCGGCACAGCATCAAGAAGAACCTGATCGGAG
CCCTGCTGTTCGACAGCGGCGAAACAGCCGAGGCCACCCGGCTGAAGAGAACCGCCAGAAGAAGATACAC
CAGACGGAAGAACCGGATCTGCTATCTGCAAGAGATCTTCAGCAACGAGATGGCCAAGGTGGACGACAGC
TTCTTCCACAGACTGGAAGAGTCCTTCCTGGTGGAAGAGGATAAGAAGCACGAGCGGCACCCCATCTTCG
GCAACATCGTGGACGAGGTGGCCTACCACGAGAAGTACCCCACCATCTACCACCTGAGAAAGAAACTGGT
GGACAGCACCGACAAGGCCGACCTGCGGCTGATCTATCTGGCCCTGGCCCACATGATCAAGTTCCGGGGC
CACTTCCTGATCGAGGGCGACCTGAACCCCGACAACAGCGACGTGGACAAGCTGTTCATCCAGCTGGTGC
AGACCTACAACCAGCTGTTCGAGGAAAACCCCATCAACGCCAGCGGCGTGGACGCCAAGGCCATCCTGTC
TGCCAGACTGAGCAAGAGCAGAAAGCTGGAAAATCTGATCGCCCAGCTGCCCGGCGAGAAGAAGAATGGC
CTGTTCGGAAACCTGATTGCCCTGAGCCTGGGCCTGACCCCCAACTTCAAGAGCAACTTCGACCTGGCCG
AGGATGCCAAACTGCAGCTGAGCAAGGACACCTACGACGACGACCTGGACAACCTGCTGGCCCAGATCGG
CGACCAGTACGCCGACCTGTTTCTGGCCGCCAAGAACCTGTCCGACGCCATCCTGCTGAGCGACATCCTG
AGAGTGAACACCGAGATCACCAAGGCCCCCCTGAGCGCCTCTATGATCAAGAGATACGACGAGCACCACC
AGGACCTGACCCTGCTGAAAGCTCTCGTGCGGCAGCAGCTGCCTGAGAAGTACAAAGAGATTTTCTTCGA
CCAGAGCAAGAACGGCTACGCCGGCTACATTGACGGCGGAGCCAGCCAGGAAGAGTTCTACAAGTTCATC
AAGCCCATCCTGGAAAAGATGGACGGCACCGAGGAACTGCTCGTGAAGCTGAAGAGAGAGGACCTGCTGC
GGAAGCAGCGGACCTTCGACAACGGCAGCATCCCCCACCAGATCCACCTGGGAGAGCTGCACGCCATTCT
GCGGCGGCAGGAAGATTTTTACCCATTCCTGAAGGACAACCGGGAAAAGATCGAGAAGATCCTGACCTTC
CGCATCCCCTACTACGTGGGCCCTCTGGCCAGGGGAAACAGCAGATTCGCCTGGATGACCAGAAAGAGCG
AGGAAACCATCACCCCCTGGAACTTCGAGGAAGTGGTGGACAAGGGCGCTTCCGCCCAGAGCTTCATCGA
GCGGATGACCAACTTCGATAAGAACCTGCCCAACGAGAAGGTGCTGCCCAAGCACAGCCTGCTGTACGAG
TACTTCACCGTGTATAACGAGCTGACCAAAGTGAAATACGTGACCGAGGGAATGAGAAAGCCCGCCTTCC
TGAGCGGCGAGCAGAAAAAGGCCATCGTGGACCTGCTGTTCAAGACCAACCGGAAAGTGACCGTGAAGCA
GCTGAAAGAGGACTACTTCAAGAAAATCGAGTGCTTCGACTCCGTGGAAATCTCCGGCGTGGAAGATCGG
TTCAACGCCTCCCTGGGCACATACCACGATCTGCTGAAAATTATCAAGGACAAGGACTTCCTGGACAATG
AGGAAAACGAGGACATTCTGGAAGATATCGTGCTGACCCTGACACTGTTTGAGGACAGAGAGATGATCGA
GGAACGGCTGAAAACCTATGCCCACCTGTTCGACGACAAAGTGATGAAGCAGCTGAAGCGGCGGAGATAC
ACCGGCTGGGGCAGGCTGAGCCGGAAGCTGATCAACGGCATCCGGGACAAGCAGTCCGGCAAGACAATCC
TGGATTTCCTGAAGTCCGACGGCTTCGCCAACAGAAACTTCATGCAGCTGATCCACGACGACAGCCTGAC
CTTTAAAGAGGACATCCAGAAAGCCCAGGTGTCCGGCCAGGGCGATAGCCTGCACGAGCACATTGCCAAT
CTGGCCGGCAGCCCCGCCATTAAGAAGGGCATCCTGCAGACAGTGAAGGTGGTGGACGAGCTCGTGAAAG
TGATGGGCCGGCACAAGCCCGAGAACATCGTGATCGAAATGGCCAGAGAGAACCAGACCACCCAGAAGGG
ACAGAAGAACAGCCGCGAGAGAATGAAGCGGATCGAAGAGGGCATCAAAGAGCTGGGCAGCCAGATCCTG
AAAGAACACCCCGTGGAAAACACCCAGCTGCAGAACGAGAAGCTGTACCTGTACTACCTGCAGAATGGGC
GGGATATGTACGTGGACCAGGAACTGGACATCAACCGGCTGTCCGACTACGATGTGGACGCTATCGTGCC
TCAGAGCTTTCTGAAGGACGACTCCATCGACAACAAGGTGCTGACCAGAAGCGACAAGAACCGGGGCAAG
AGCGACAACGTGCCCTCCGAAGAGGTCGTGAAGAAGATGAAGAACTACTGGCGGCAGCTGCTGAACGCCA
AGCTGATTACCCAGAGAAAGTTCGACAATCTGACCAAGGCCGAGAGAGGCGGCCTGAGCGAACTGGATAA
GGCCGGCTTCATCAAGAGACAGCTGGTGGAAACCCGGCAGATCACAAAGCACGTGGCACAGATCCTGGAC
TCCCGGATGAACACTAAGTACGACGAGAATGACAAGCTGATCCGGGAAGTGAAAGTGATCACCCTGAAGT
CCAAGCTGGTGTCCGATTTCCGGAAGGATTTCCAGTTTTACAAAGTGCGCGAGATCAACAACTACCACCA
CGCCCACGACGCCTACCTGAACGCCGTCGTGGGAACCGCCCTGATCAAAAAGTACCCTAAGCTGGAAAGC
GAGTTCGTGTACGGCGACTACAAGGTGTACGACGTGCGGAAGATGATCGCCAAGAGCGAGCAGGAAATCG
GCAAGGCTACCGCCAAGTACTTCTTCTACAGCAACATCATGAACTTTTTCAAGACCGAGATTACCCTGGC
CAACGGCGAGATCCGGAAGCGGCCTCTGATCGAGACAAACGGCGAAACCGGGGAGATCGTGTGGGATAAG
GGCCGGGATTTTGCCACCGTGCGGAAAGTGCTGAGCATGCCCCAAGTGAATATCGTGAAAAAGACCGAGG
TGCAGACAGGCGGCTTCAGCAAAGAGTCTATCCTGCCCAAGAGGAACAGCGATAAGCTGATCGCCAGAAA
GAAGGACTGGGACCCTAAGAAGTACGGCGGCTTCGACAGCCCCACCGTGGCCTATTCTGTGCTGGTGGTG
GCCAAAGTGGAAAAGGGCAAGTCCAAGAAACTGAAGAGTGTGAAAGAGCTGCTGGGGATCACCATCATGG
AAAGAAGCAGCTTCGAGAAGAATCCCATCGACTTTCTGGAAGCCAAGGGCTACAAAGAAGTGAAAAAGGA
CCTGATCATCAAGCTGCCTAAGTACTCCCTGTTCGAGCTGGAAAACGGCCGGAAGAGAATGCTGGCCTCT
GCCGGCGAACTGCAGAAGGGAAACGAACTGGCCCTGCCCTCCAAATATGTGAACTTCCTGTACCTGGCCA
GCCACTATGAGAAGCTGAAGGGCTCCCCCGAGGATAATGAGCAGAAACAGCTGTTTGTGGAACAGCACAA
GCACTACCTGGACGAGATCATCGAGCAGATCAGCGAGTTCTCCAAGAGAGTGATCCTGGCCGACGCTAAT
CTGGACAAAGTGCTGTCCGCCTACAACAAGCACCGGGATAAGCCCATCAGAGAGCAGGCCGAGAATATCA
TCCACCTGTTTACCCTGACCAATCTGGGAGCCCCTGCCGCCTTCAAGTACTTTGACACCACCATCGACCG
GAAGAGGTACACCAGCACCAAAGAGGTGCTGGACGCCACCCTGATCCACCAGAGCATCACCGGCCTGTAC
GAGACACGGATCGACCTGTCTCAGCTGGGAGGTGACTCCGGAGGATCTAGCGGAGGCTCCTCTGGCTCTG
AGACACCTGGCACAAGCGAGAGCGCAACACCTGAAAGCAGCGGGGGCAGCAGCGGGGGGTCAATGGCTGA
AAATGGTGATAATGAAAAGATGGCTGCCCTGGAGGCCAAAATCTGTCATCAAATTGAGTATTATTTTGGC
GACTTCAATTTGCCACGGGACAAGTTTCTAAAGGAACAGATAAAACTGGATGAAGGCTGGGTACCTTTGG
AGATAATGATAAAATTCAACAGGTTGAACCGTCTAACAACAGACTTTAATGTAATTGTGGAAGCATTGAG
CAAATCCAAGGCAGAACTCATGGAAATCAGTGAAGATAAAACTAAAATCAGAAGGTCTCCAAGCAAACCC
CTACCTGAAGTGACTGATGAGTATAAAAATGATGTAAAAAACAGATCTGTTTATATTAAAGGCTTCCCAA
CTGATGCAACTCTTGATGACATAAAAGAATGGTTAGAAGATAAAGGTCAAGTACTAAATATTCAGATGAG
AAGAACATTGCATAAAGCATTTAAGGGATCAATTTTTGTTGTGTTTGATAGCATTGAATCTGCTAAGAAA
TTTGTAGAGACCCCTGGCCAGAAGTACAAAGAAACAGACCTGCTAATACTTTTCAAGGACGATTACTTTG
CCAAAAAAAATGAATCTGGCGGCTCAAAAAGAACCGCCGACGGCAGCGAATTCGAGTCTCCCAAGAAGAA
GAGGAAAGTCGGCTCTGGCCCTGCCGCTAAGAGAGTGAAGCTGGACTAACCGGTCATCATCACCATCACC
ATTGAGTTTAAACCCGCTGATCAGCCTCGACTGTGCCTTCTAGTTGCCAGCCATCTGTTGTTTGCCCCTC
CCCCGTGCCTTCCTTGACCCTGGAAGGTGCCACTCCCACTGTCCTTTCCTAATAAAATGAGAAAATTGCA
TCGCATTGTCTGAGTAGGTGTCATTCTATTCTGGGGGGTGGGGTGGGGCAGGACAGCAAGGGGGAGGATT
GGGAAGACAATAGCAGGCATGCTGGGGATGCGGTGGGCTCTATGGCTTCTGAGGCGGAAAGAACCAGCTG
GGGCTCGATACCGTCGACCTCTAGCTAGAGCTTGGCGTAATCATGGTCATAGCTGTTTCCTGTGTGAAAT
TGTTATCCGCTCACAATTCCACACAACATACGAGCCGGAAGCATAAAGTGTAAAGCCTAGGGTGCCTAAT
GAGTGAGCTAACTCACATTAATTGCGTTGCGCTCACTGCCCGCTTTCCAGTCGGGAAACCTGTCGTGCCA
GCTGCATTAATGAATCGGCCAACGCGCGGGGAGAGGCGGTTTGCGTATTGGGCGCTCTTCCGCTTCCTCG
CTCACTGACTCGCTGCGCTCGGTCGTTCGGCTGCGGCGAGCGGTATCAGCTCACTCAAAGGCGGTAATAC
GGTTATCCACAGAATCAGGGGATAACGCAGGAAAGAACATGTGAGCAAAAGGCCAGCAAAAGGCCAGGAA
CCGTAAAAAGGCCGCGTTGCTGGCGTTTTTCCATAGGCTCCGCCCCCCTGACGAGCATCACAAAAATCGA
CGCTCAAGTCAGAGGTGGCGAAACCCGACAGGACTATAAAGATACCAGGCGTTTCCCCCTGGAAGCTCCC
TCGTGCGCTCTCCTGTTCCGACCCTGCCGCTTACCGGATACCTGTCCGCCTTTCTCCCTTCGGGAAGCGT
GGCGCTTTCTCATAGCTCACGCTGTAGGTATCTCAGTTCGGTGTAGGTCGTTCGCTCCAAGCTGGGCTGT
GTGCACGAACCCCCCGTTCAGCCCGACCGCTGCGCCTTATCCGGTAACTATCGTCTTGAGTCCAACCCGG
TAAGACACGACTTATCGCCACTGGCAGCAGCCACTGGTAACAGGATTAGCAGAGCGAGGTATGTAGGCGG
TGCTACAGAGTTCTTGAAGTGGTGGCCTAACTACGGCTACACTAGAAGAACAGTATTTGGTATCTGCGCT
CTGCTGAAGCCAGTTACCTTCGGAAAAAGAGTTGGTAGCTCTTGATCCGGCAAACAAACCACCGCTGGTA
GCGGTGGTTTTTTTGTTTGCAAGCAGCAGATTACGCGCAGAAAAAAAGGATCTCAAGAAGATCCTTTGAT
CTTTTCTACGGGGTCTGACACTCAGTGGAACGAAAACTCACGTTAAGGGATTTTGGTCATGAGATTATCA
AAAAGGATCTTCACCTAGATCCTTTTAAATTAAAAATGAAGTTTTAAATCAATCTAAAGTATATATGAGT
AAACTTGGTCTGACAGTTACCAATGCTTAATCAGTGAGGCACCTATCTCAGCGATCTGTCTATTTCGTTC
ATCCATAGTTGCCTGACTCCCCGTCGTGTAGATAACTACGATACGGGAGGGCTTACCATCTGGCCCCAGT
GCTGCAATGATACCGCGAGAACCACGCTCACCGGCTCCAGATTTATCAGCAATAAACCAGCCAGCCGGAA
GGGCCGAGCGCAGAAGTGGTCCTGCAACTTTATCCGCCTCCATCCAGTCTATTAATTGTTGCCGGGAAGC
TAGAGTAAGTAGTTCGCCAGTTAATAGTTTGCGCAACGTTGTTGCCATTGCTACAGGCATCGTGGTGTCA
CGCTCGTCGTTTGGTATGGCTTCATTCAGCTCCGGTTCCCAACGATCAAGGCGAGTTACATGATCCCCCA
TGTTGTGCAAAAAAGCGGTTAGCTCCTTCGGTCCTCCGATCGTTGTCAGAAGTAAGTTGGCCGCAGTGTT
ATCACTCATGGTTATGGCAGCACTGCATAATTCTCTTACTGTCATGCCATCCGTAAGATGCTTTTCTGTG
ACTGGTGAGTACTCAACCAAGTCATTCTGAGAATAGTGTATGCGGCGACCGAGTTGCTCTTGCCCGGCGT
CAATACGGGATAATACCGCGCCACATAGCAGAACTTTAAAAGTGCTCATCATTGGAAAACGTTCTTCGGG
GCGAAAACTCTCAAGGATCTTACCGCTGTTGAGATCCAGTTCGATGTAACCCACTCGTGCACCCAACTGA
TCTTCAGCATCTTTTACTTTCACCAGCGTTTCTGGGTGAGCAAAAACAGGAAGGCAAAATGCCGCAAAAA
AGGGAATAAGGGCGACACGGAAATGTTGAATACTCATACTCTTCCTTTTTCAATATTATTGAAGCATTTA
TCAGGGTTATTGTCTCATGAGCGGATACATATTTGAATGTATTTAGAAAAATAAACAAATAGGGGTTCCG
CGCACATTTCCCCGAAAAGTGCCACCTGACGTCGACGGATCGGGAGATCGATCTCCCGATCCCCTAGGGT
CTACTCTCAGTACAATCTGCTCTGATGCCGCATAGTTAAGCCAGTATCTGCTCCCTGCTTGTGTGTTGGA
GGTCGCTGAGTAGTGCGCGAGCAAAATTTAAGCTACAACAAGGCAAGGCTTGACCGACAATTGCATGAAG
AATCTGCTTAGGGTTAGGCGTTTTGCGCTGCTTCGCGATGTACGGGCCAGATATACGCGTTGACATTGAT
TATTGACTAGTTATTAATAGTAATCAATTACGGGGTCATTAGTTCATAGCCCATATATTGAGTTCCGCGT
TACATAACTTACGGTAAATGGCCCGCCTGGCTGACCGCCCAACGACCCCCGCCCATTGACGTCAATAATG
ACGTATGTTCCCATAGTAACGCCAATAGGGACTTTCCATTGACGTCAATGGGTGGAGTATTTACGGTAAA
CTGCCCACTTGGCAGTACATCAAGTGTATC
